>Addgene plasmid #40593 | pRMH120 | depositor full sequence | sequence record 52556 | pRMH120 sequence 10866 bps
TATGTTGTGTGGAATTGTGAGCGGATAACAATTTCACACAGGAAACAGCTATGACCATGATTACGCCAAG
CGCGCAATTAACCCTCACTAAAGGGAACAAAAGCTGGAGCTCATAGCTTCAAAATGTTTCTACTCCTTTT
TTACTCTTCCAGATTTTCTCGGACTCCGCGCATCGCCGTACCACTTCAAAACACCCAAGCACAGCATACT
AAATTTCCCCTCTTTCTTCCTCTAGGGTGTCGTTAATTACCCGTACTAAAGGTTTGGAAAAGAAAAAAGA
GACCGCCTCGTTTCTTTTTCTTCGTCGAAAAAGGCAATAAAAATTTTTATCACGTTTCTTTTTCTTGAAA
ATTTTTTTTTTGATTTTTTTCTCTTTCGATGACCTCCCATTGATATTTAAGTTAATAAACGGTCTTCAAT
TTCTCAAGTTTCAGTTTCATTTTTCTTGTTCTATTACAACTTTTTTTACTTCTTGCTCATTAGAAAGAAA
GCATAGCAATCTAATCTAAGTTTTCTAGAACTAGTATGAAGCTACTGTCTTCTATCGAACAAGCATGCGA
TATTTGCCGACTTAAAAAGCTCAAGTGCTCCAAAGAAAAACCGAAGTGCGCCAAGTGTCTGAAGAACAAC
TGGGAGTGTCGCTACTCTCCCAAAACCAAAAGGTCTCCGCTGACTAGGGCACATCTGACAGAAGTGGAAT
CAAGGCTAGAAAGACTGGAACAGCTATTTCTACTGATTTTTCCTCGAGAAGACCTTGACATGATTTTGAA
AATGGATTCTTTACAGGATATAAAAGCATTGTTAACAGGATTATTTGTACAAGATAATGTGAATAAAGAT
GCCGTCACAGATAGATTGGCTTCAGTGGAGACTGATATGCCTCTAACATTGAGACAGCATAGAATAAGTG
CGACATCATCATCGGAAGAGAGTAGTAACAAAGGTCAAAGACAGTTGACTGTATCGCCGCTCGAGGCCAC
CATGAAGATGGACAAAAAGACTATAGTTTGGTTTAGAAGAGACCTAAGGATTGAGGATAATCCTGCATTA
GCAGCAGCTGCTCACGAAGGATCTGTTTTTCCTGTCTTCATTTGGTGTCCTGAAGAAGAAGGACAGTTTT
ATCCTGGAAGAGCTTCAAGATGGTGGATGAAACAATCACTTGCTCACTTATCTCAATCCTTGAAGGCTCT
TGGATCTGACCTCACTTTAATCAAAACCCACAACACGATTTCAGCGATCTTGGATTGTATCCGCGTTACC
GGTGCTACAAAAGTCGTCTTTAACCACCTCTATGATCCTGTTTCGTTAGTTCGGGACCATACCGTAAAGG
AGAAGCTGGTGGAACGTGGGATCTCTGTGCAAAGCTACAATGGAGATCTATTGTATGAACCGTGGGAGAT
ATACTGCGAAAAGGGCAAACCTTTTACGAGTTTCAATTCTTACTGGAAGAAATGCTTAGATATGTCGATT
GAATCCGTTATGCTTCCTCCTCCTTGGCGGTTGATGCCAATAACTGCAGCGGCTGAAGCGATTTGGGCGT
GTTCGATTGAAGAACTAGGGCTGGAGAATGAGGCCGAGAAACCGAGCAATGCGTTGTTAACTAGAGCTTG
GTCTCCAGGATGGAGCAATGCTGATAAGTTACTAAATGAGTTCATCGAGAAGCAGTTGATAGATTATGCA
AAGAACAGCAAGAAAGTTGTTGGGAATTCTACTTCACTACTTTCTCCGTATCTCCATTTCGGGGAAATAA
GCGTCAGACACGTTTTCCAGTGTGCCCGGATGAAACAAATTATATGGGCAAGAGATAAGAACAGTGAAGG
AGAAGAAAGTGCAGATCTTTTTCTTAGGGGAATCGGTTTAAGAGAGTATTCTCGGTATATATGTTTCAAC
TTCCCGTTTACTCACGAGCAATCGTTGTTGAGTCATCTTCGGTTTTTCCCTTGGGATGCTGATGTTGATA
AGTTCAAGGCCTGGAGACAAGGCAGGACCGGTTATCCGTTGGTGGATGCCGGAATGAGAGAGCTTTGGGC
TACCGGATGGATGCATAACAGAATAAGAGTGATTGTTTCAAGCTTTGCTGTGAAGTTTCTTCTCCTTCCA
TGGAAATGGGGAATGAAGTATTTCTGGGATACACTTTTGGATGCTGATTTGGAATGTGACATCCTTGGCT
GGCAGTATATCTCTGGGAGTATCCCCGATGGCCACGAGCTTGATCGCTTGGACAATCCCGCGTTACAAGG
CGCCAAATATGACCCAGAAGGTGAGTACATAAGGCAATGGCTTCCCGAGCTTGCGAGATTGCCAACTGAA
TGGATCCATCATCCATGGGACGCTCCTTTAACCGTACTCAAAGCTTCTGGTGTGGAACTCGGAACAAACT
ATGCGAAACCCATTGTAGACATCGACACAGCTCGTGAGCTACTAGCTAAAGCTATTTCAAGAACCCGTGA
AGCACAGATCATGATCGGAGCAGCAGCCCGGTCATGTAATTAGTTATGTCACGCTTACATTCACGCCCTC
CCCCCACATCCGCTCTAACCGAAAAGGAAGGAGTTAGACAACCTGAAGTCTAGGTCCCTATTTATTTTTT
TATAGTTATGTTAGTATTAAGAACGTTATTTATATTTCAAATTTTTCTTTTTTTTCTGTACAGACGCGTG
TACGCATGTAACATTATACTGAAAACCTTGCTTGAGAAGGTTTTGGGACGCTCGAAGGCTTTAATTTGCG
GCCGGTACCATGCCTGCAGGTCGAGATCCGGGATCGAAGAAATGATGGTAAATGAAATAGGAAATCAAGG
AGCATGAAGGCAAAAGACAAATATAAGGGTCGAACGAAAAATAAAGTGAAAAGTGTTGATATGATGTATT
TGGCTTTGCGGCGCCGAAAAAACGAGTTTACGCAATTGCACAATCATGCTGACTCTGTGGCGGACCCGCG
CTCTTGCCGGCCCGGCGATAACGCTGGGCGTGAGGCTGTGCCCGGCGGAGTTTTTTGCGCCTGCATTTTC
CAAGGTTTACCCTGCGCTAAGGGGCGAGATTGGAGAAGCAATAAGAATGCCGGTTGGGGTTGCGATGATG
ACGACCACGACAACTGGTGTCATTATTTAAGTTGCCGAAAGAACCTGAGTGCATTTGCAACATGAGTATA
CTAGAAGAATGAGCCAAGACTTGCGAGACGCGAGTTTGCCGGTGGTGCGAACAATAGAGCGACCATGACC
TTGAAGGTGAGACGCGCATAACCGCTAGAGTACTTTGAAGAGGAAACAGCAATAGGGTTGCTACCAGTAT
AAATAGACAGGTACATACAACACTGGAAATGGTTGTCTGTTTGAGTACGCTTTCAATTCATTTGGGTGTG
CACTTTATTATGTTACAATATGGAAGGGAACTTTACACTTCTCCTATGCACATATATTAATTAAAGTCCA
ATGCTAGTAGAGAAGGGGGGTAACACCCCTCCGCGCTCTTTTCCGATTTTTTTCTAAACCGTGGAATATT
TCGGATATCCTTTTGTTGTTTCCGGGTGTACAATATGGACTTCCTCTTTTCTGGCAACCAAACCCATACA
TCGGGATTCCTATAATACCTTCGTTGGTCTCCCTAACATGTAGGTGGCGGAGGGGAGATATACAATAGAA
CAGATACCAGACAAGACATAATGGGCTAAACAAGACTACACCAATTACACTGCCTCATTGATGGTGGTAC
ATAACGAACTAATACTGTAGCCCTAGACTTGATAGCCATCATCATATCGAAGTTTCACTACCCTTTTTCC
ATTTGCCATCTATTGAAGTAATAATAGGCGCATGCAACTTCTTTTCTTTTTTTTTCTTTTCTCTCTCCCC
CGTTGTTGTCTCACCATATCCGCAATGACAAAAAAAATGATGGAAGACACTAAAGGAAAAAATTAACGAC
AAAGACAGCACCAACAGATGTCGTTGTTCCAGAGCTGATGAGGGGTATCTCGAAGCACACGAAACTTTTT
CCTTCCTTCATTCACGCACACTACTCTCTAATGAGCAACGGTATACGGCCTTCCTTCCAGTTACTTGAAT
TTGAAATAAAAAAAAGTTTGCTGTCTTGCTATCAAGTATAAATAGACCTGCAATTATTAATCTTTTGTTT
CCTCGTCATTGTTCTCGTTCCCTTTCTTCCTTGTTTCTTTTTCTGCACAATATTTCAAGCTATACCAAGC
ATACAATCAACTCCAAGCTTTGCAAAGATGGATAAAGCGGAATTAATTCCCGAGCCTCCAAAAAAGAAGA
GAAAGGTCGAATTGGGTACCGCCGCCAATTTTAATCAAAGTGGGAATATTGCTGATAGCTCATTGTCCTT
CACTTTCACTAACAGTAGCAACGGTCCGAACCTCATAACAACTCAAACAAATTCTCAAGCGCTTTCACAA
CCAATTGCCTCCTCTAACGTTCATGATAACTTCATGAATAATGAAATCACGGCTAGTAAAATTGATGATG
GTAATAATTCAAAACCACTGTCACCTGGTTGGACGGACCAAACTGCGTATAACGCGTTTGGAATCACTAC
AGGGATGTTTAATACCACTACAATGGATGATGTATATAACTATCTATTCGATGATGAAGATACCCCACCA
AACCCAAAAAAAGAGATCTTTAATACGACTCACTATAGGGCGAGCGCCGAAGCTAGCGCCACCATGAATG
GAGCTATAGGAGGTGACCTTTTGCTCAATTTTCCTGACATGTCGGTCCTAGAGCGCCAAAGGGCTCACCT
CAAGTACCTCAATCCCACCTTTGATTCTCCTCTCGCCGGCTTCTTTGCCGATTCTTCAATGATTACCGGC
GGCGAGATGGACAGCTATCTTTCGACTGCCGGTTTGAATCTTCCGATGATGTACGGTGAGACGACGGTGG
AAGGTGATTCAAGACTCTCAATTTCGCCGGAAACGACGCTTGGGACTGGAAATTTCAAGAAACGGAAGTT
TGATACAGAGACTAAGGATTGTAATGAGAAGAAGAAGAAGATGACGATGAACAGAGATGACCTAGTAGAA
GAAGGAGAAGAAGAGAAGTCGAAAATAACAGAGCAAAACAATGGGAGCACAAAAAGCATCAAGAAGATGA
AACACAAAGCCAAGAAAGAAGAGAACAATTTCTCTAATGATTCATCTAAAGTGACGAAGGAATTGGAGAA
AACGGATTATATTCATGTTCGTGCACGACGAGGCCAAGCCACTGATAGTCACAGCATAGCAGAACGAGTT
AGAAGAGAAAAGATCAGTGAGAGAATGAAGTTTCTACAAGATTTGGTTCCTGGATGCGACAAGATCACAG
GCAAAGCAGGGATGCTTGATGAAATCATTAACTATGTTCAGTCTCTTCAGAGACAAATCGAGTTCTTATC
GATGAAACTAGCAATTGTGAATCCAAGGCCGGATTTTGATATGGATGACATTTTTGCCAAAGAGGTTGCC
TCAACTCCAATGACTGTGGTGCCATCTCCTGAAATGGTTCTTTCCGGTTATTCTCATGAGATGGTTCACT
CTGGTTATTCTAGTGAGATGGTTAACTCCGGTTACCTTCATGTCAATCCAATGCAGCAAGTGAATACCAG
TTCTGATCCATTGTCATGCTTCAACAATGGCGAAGCTCCTTCGATGTGGGACTCTCATGTGCAGAATCTC
TATGGCAATTTAGGAGTACCGGTCATCGAGCTCGAGCTGCAGATGAATCGTAGATACTGAAAAACCCCGC
AAGTTCACTTCAACTGTGCATCGTGCACCATCTCAATTTCTTTCATTTATACATCGTTTTGCCTTCTTTT
ATGTAACTATACTCCTCTAAGTTTCAATCTTGGCCATGTAACCTCTGATCTATAGAATTTTTTAAATGAC
TAGAATTAATGCCCATCTTTTTTTTGGACCTAAATTCTTCATGAAAATATATTACGAGGGCTTATTCAGA
AGCTTTGGACTTCTTCGCCAGAGGTTTGGTCAAGTCTCCAATCAAGGTTGTCGGCTTGTCTACCTTGCCA
GAAATTTACGAAAAGATGGAAAAGGGTCAAATCGTTGGTAGATACGTTGTTGACACTTCTAAATAAGCGA
ATTTCTTATGATTTATGATTTTTATTATTAAATAAGTTATAAAAAAAATAAGTGTATACAAATTTTAAAG
TGACTCTTAGGTTTTAAAACGAAAATTCTTATTCTTGAGTAACTCTTTCCTGTAGGTCAGGTTGCTTTCT
CAGGTATAGCATGAGGTCGCTCTTATTGACCACACCTCTACCGGCCGGTCGAAATTATCGATCAATTCGC
CCTATAGTGAGTCGTATTACGCGCGCTCACTGGCCGTCGTTTTACAACGTCGTGACTGGGAAAACCCTGG
CGTTACCCAACTTAATCGCCTTGCAGCACATCCCCCTTTCGCCAGCTGGCGTAATAGCGAAGAGGCCCGC
ACCGATCGCCCTTCCCAACAGTTGCGCAGCCTGAATGGCGAATGGCGCG
[124 nt withheld, positions 6490-6613]
C
[91 nt withheld, positions 6615-6705]
A
[49 nt withheld, positions 6707-6755]
CCTTTGACGTTGGAGTCCACGTTCTTT
[37 nt withheld, positions 6783-6819]
ACCCTATCTCGGTCTATTCTTTTGATTTATAAGGGATTTTGCCGATTTCGGCCTATTGGTTAAAAAATGA
GCTGATTTAACAAAAATTTAACGCGAATTTTAACAAAATATTAACGTTTACAATTTCCTGATGCGGTATT
TTCTCCTTACGCATCTGTGCGGTATTTCACACCGCATAGGCAAGTGCACAAACAATACTTAAATAAATAC
TACTCAGTAATAACCTATTTCTTAGCATTTTTGACGAAATTTGCTATTTTGTTAGAGTCTTTTACACCAT
TTGTCTCCACACCTCCGCTTACATCAACACCAATAACGCCATTTAATCTAAGCGCATCACCAACATTTTC
TGGCGTCAGTCCACCAGCTAACATAAAATGTAAGCTTTCGGGGCTCTCTTGCCTTCCAACCCAGTCAGAA
ATCGAGTTCCAATCCAAAAGTTCACCTGTCCCACCTGCTTCTGAATCAAACAAGGGAATAAACGAATGAG
GTTTCTGTGAAGCTGCACTGAGTAGTATGTTGCAGTCTTTTGGAAATACGAGTCTTTTAATAACTGGCAA
ACCGAGGAACTCTTGGTATTCTTGCCACGACTCATCTCCATGCAGTTGGACGATATCAATGCCGTAATCA
TTGACCAGAGCCAAAACATCCTCCTTAGGTTGATTACGAAACACGCCAACCAAGTATTTCGGAGTGCCTG
AACTATTTTTATATGCTTTTACAAGACTTGAAATTTTCCTTGCAATAACCGGGTCAATTGTTCTCTTTCT
ATTGGGCACACATATAATACCCAGCAAGTCAGCATCGGAATCTAGAGCACATTCTGCGGCCTCTGTGCTC
TGCAAGCCGCAAACTTTCACCAATGGACCAGAACTACCTGTGAAATTAATAACAGACATACTCCAAGCTG
CCTTTGTGTGCTTAATCACGTATACTCACGTGCTCAATAGTCACCAATGCCCTCCCTCTTGGCCCTCTCC
TTTTCTTTTTTCGACCGAATTAATTCTTAATCGGCAAAAAAAGAAAAGCTCCGGATCAAGATTGTACGTA
AGGTGACAAGCTATTTTTCAATAAAGAATATCTTCCACTACTGCCATCTGGCGTCATAACTGCAAAGTAC
ACATATATTACGATGCTGTCTATTAAATGCTTCCTATATTATATATATAGTAATGTCGTTTATGGTGCAC
TCTCAGTACAATCTGCTCTGATGCCGCATAGTTAAGCCAGCCCCGACACCCGCCAACACCCGCTGACGCG
CCCTGACGGGCTTGTCTGCTCCCGGCATCCGCTTACAGACAAGCTGTGACCGTCTCCGGGAGCTGCATGT
GTCAGAGGTTTTCACCGTCATCACCGAAACGCGCGAGACGAAAGGGCCTCGTGATACGCCTATTTTTATA
GGTTAATGTCATGATAATAATGGTTTCTTAGGACGGATCGCTTGCCTGTAACTTACACGCGCCTCGTATC
TTTTAATGATGGAATAATTTGGGAATTTACTCTGTGTTTATTTATTTTTATGTTTTGTATTTGGATTTTA
GAAAGTAAATAAAGAAGGTAGAAGAGTTACGGAATGAAGAAAAAAAAATAAACAAAGGTTTAAAAAATTT
CAACAAAAAGCGTACTTTACATATATATTTATTAGACAAGAAAAGCAGATTAAATAGATATACATTCGAT
TAACGATAAGTAAAATGTAAAATCACAGGATTTTCGTGTGTGGTCTTCTACACAGACAAGATGAAACAAT
TCGGCATTAATACCTGAGAGCAGGAAGAGCAAGATAAAAGGTAGTATTTGTTGGCGATCCCCCTAGAGTC
TTTTACATCTTCGGAAAACAAAAACTATTTTTTCTTTAATTTCTTTTTTTACTTTCTATTTTTAATTTAT
ATATTTATATTAAAAAATTTAAATTATAATTATTTTTATAGCACGTGATGAAAAGGACCCAGGTGGCACT
TTTCGGGGAAATGTGCGCGGAACCCCTATTTGTTTATTTTTCTAAATACATTCAAATATGTATCCGCTCA
TGAGACAATAACCCTGATAAATGCTTCAATAATATTGAAAAAGGAAGAGTATGAGTATTCAACATTTCCG
TGTCGCCCTTATTCCCTTTTTTGCGGCATTTTGCCTTCCTGTTTTTGCTCACCCAGAAACGCTGGTGAAA
GTAAAAGATGCTGAAGATCAGTTGGGTGCACGAGTGGGTTACATCGAACTGGATCTCAACAGCGGTAAGA
TCCTTGAGAGTTTTCGCCCCGAAGAACGTTTTCCAATGATGAGCACTTTTAAAGTTCTGCTATGTGGCGC
GGTATTATCCCGTATTGACGCCGGGCAAGAGCAACTCGGTCGCCGCATACACTATTCTCAGAATGACTTG
GTTGAGTACTCACCAGTCACAGAAAAGCATCTTACGGATGGCATGACAGTAAGAGAATTATGCAGTGCTG
CCATAACCATGAGTGATAACACTGCGGCCAACTTACTTCTGACAACGATCGGAGGACCGAAGGAGCTAAC
CGCTTTTTTGCACAACATGGGGGATCATGTAACTCGCCTTGATCGTTGGGAACCGGAGCTGAATGAAGCC
ATACCAAACGACGAGCGTGACACCACGATGCCTGTAGCAATGGCAACAACGTTGCGCAAACTATTAACTG
GCGAACTACTTACTCTAGCTTCCCGGCAACAATTAATAGACTGGATGGAGGCGGATAAAGTTGCAGGACC
ACTTCTGCGCTCGGCCCTTCCGGCTGGCTGGTTTATTGCTGATAAATCTGGAGCCGGTGAGCGTGGGTCT
CGCGGTATCATTGCAGCACTGGGGCCAGATGGTAAGCCCTCCCGTATCGTAGTTATCTACACGACGGGGA
GTCAGGCAACTATGGATGAACGAAATAGACAGATCGCTGAGATAGGTGCCTCACTGATTAAGCATTGGTA
ACTGTCAGACCAAGTTTACTCATATATACTTTAGATTGATTTAAAACTTCATTTTTAATTTAAAAGGATC
TAGGTGAAGATCCTTTTTGATAATCTCATGACCAAAATCCCTTAACGTGAGTTTTCGTTCCACTGAGCGT
CAGACCCCGTAGAAAAGATCAAAGGATCTTCTTGAGATCCTTTTTTTCTGCGCGTAATCTGCTGCTTGCA
AACAAAAAAACCACCGCTACCAGCGGTGGTTTGTTTGCCGGATCAAGAGCTACCAACTCTTTTTCCGAAG
GTAACTGGCTTCAGCAGAGCGCAGATACCAAATACTGTCCTTCTAGTGTAGCCGTAGTTAGGCCACCACT
TCAAGAACTCTGTAGCACCGCCTACATACCTCGCTCTGCTAATCCTGTTACCAGTGGCTGCTGCCAGTGG
CGATAAGTCGTGTCTTACCGGGTTGGACTCAAGACGATAGTTACCGGATAAGGCGCAGCGGTCGGGCTGA
ACGGGGGGTTCGTGCACACAGCCCAGCTTGGAGCGAACGACCTACACCGAACTGAGATACCTACAGCGTG
AGCTATGAGAAAGCGCCACGCTTCCCGAAGGGAGAAAGGCGGACAGGTATCCGGTAAGCGGCAGGGTCGG
AACAGGAGAGCGCACGAGGGAGCTTCCAGGGGGAAACGCCTGGTATCTTTATAGTCCTGTCGGGTTTCGC
CACCTCTGACTTGAGCGTCGATTTTTGTGATGCTCGTCAGGGGGGCGGAGCCTATGGAAAAACGCCAGCA
ACGCGGCCTTTTTACGGTTCCTGGCCTTTTGCTGGCCTTTTGCTCACATGTTCTTTCCTGCGTTATCCCC
TGATTCTGTGGATAACCGTATTACCGCCTTTGAGTGAGCTGATACCGCTCGCCGCAGCCGAACGACCGAG
CGCAGCGAGTCAGTGAGCGAGGAAGCGGAAGAGCGCCCAATACGCAAACCGCCTCTCCCCGCGCGTTGGC
CGATTCATTAATGCAGCTGGCACGACAGGTTTCCCGACTGGAAAGCGGGCAGTGAGCGCAACGCAATTAA
TGTGAGTTACCTCACTCATTAGGCACCCCAGGCTTTACACTTTATGCTTCCGGCTCC
Features (pLannotate 1.2.2; 30 found; start..end, strand, type, name):
     11..33      +  protein_bind   lac operator (fragment): The lac repressor binds to the lac operator to inhibit transcription in E. coli. This inhibition can be relieved by adding lactose or isopropyl-β-D-thiogalactopyranoside (IPTG). lac repressor encoded by lacI
     76..94      +  promoter       T3 promoter: promoter for bacteriophage T3 RNA polymerase
    112..510     +  promoter       TEF1 promoter: S. cerevisiae TEF1; promoter for EF-1α
    526..966     +  CDS            GAL4 DNA binding domain: DNA binding domain of the GAL4 transcriptional activator; Saccharomyces cerevisiae GAL4 (truncated)
    982..2475    +  CDS            CRY2PHR: N-terminal photolyase homology region of Arabidopsis thaliana cryptochrome 2 binds to CIB1 upon exposure to blue light (Kennedy et al., 2010)
   2482..2729    +  terminator     CYC1 terminator: S. cerevisiae CYC1; transcription terminator for CYC1
   2804..3142    +  CDS            YO085_YEAST: Protein predicted: Swiss-Prot protein existence level 4. From Saccharomyces cerevisiae (strain ATCC 204508 / S288c) (Baker's yeast).
   3507..4212    +  promoter       ADH1 promoter: S. cerevisiae ADH1; promoter for alcohol dehydrogenase 1
   4258..4277    +  CDS            SV40 NLS (fragment): nuclear localization signal of SV40 (simian virus 40) large T antigen
   4294..4635    +  CDS            GAL4 activation domain: activation domain of the GAL4 transcriptional activator; Saccharomyces cerevisiae GAL4 (truncated)
   4641..4659    +  promoter       T7 promoter: promoter for bacteriophage T7 RNA polymerase
   4684..5193    +  CDS            CIBN: N-terminal portion of the CIB1 transcription factor from Arabidopsis thaliana binds to CRY2 (cryptochrome 2) that has absorbed blue light (Kennedy et al., 2010)
   5164..5463    +  CDS            BHLH137 (fragment): BH137_ARATH - Also known as EN89. Experimental evidence at protein level: Swiss-Prot protein existence level 1. From Arabidopsis thaliana (Mouse-ear cress).
   5949..6083    +  CDS            ADH1 (fragment): ADH1_YEAST - Also known as ADC1. Experimental evidence at protein level: Swiss-Prot protein existence level 1. This isozyme preferentially catalyzes the conversion of primary unbranched alcohols to their corresponding aldehydes. Also shows activity toward secondary alcohols. From Saccharomyces cerevisiae (strain ATCC 204508 / S288c) (Baker's yeast).
   6087..6274    +  terminator     ADH1 terminator: S. cerevisiae ADH1; transcription terminator for the S. cerevisiae alcohol dehydrogenase 1 (ADH1) gene
   6301..6319    -  promoter       T7 promoter: promoter for bacteriophage T7 RNA polymerase
   6327..6482    +  CDS            lacZα (fragment): LacZα fragment of β-galactosidase; lacZ fragment
   6490..6945    +  rep_origin     f1 ori (sequence partly withheld): f1 bacteriophage origin of replication; arrow indicates direction of (+) strand synthesis
   6946..6997    -  misc_feature   bom (fragment): basis of mobility region from pBR322
   7044..7718    -  CDS            TRP1: phosphoribosylanthranilate isomerase, required for tryptophan biosynthesis; S. cerevisiae TRP1; yeast auxotrophic marker
   7719..7999    -  promoter       TRP1 promoter: S. cerevisiae TRP1
   8000..8049    -  misc_feature   bom (fragment): basis of mobility region from pBR322
   8151..8186    -  CDS            rop (fragment): Rop protein, which maintains plasmids at low copy number; rop
   8255..8758    -  misc_feature   CEN/ARS: S. cerevisiae CEN6 centromere fused to an autonomously replicating sequence
   8795..8899    +  promoter       AmpR promoter: bla
   8900..9760    +  CDS            AmpR: β-lactamase; bla; confers resistance to ampicillin, carbenicillin, and related antibiotics
   9931..10519   +  rep_origin     ori: high-copy-number ColE1/pMB1/pBR322/pUC origin of replication
  10702..10794   +  CDS            lacI (fragment): lac repressor; lacI; The lac repressor binds to the lac operator to inhibit transcription in E. coli. This inhibition can be relieved by adding lactose or isopropyl-β-D-thiogalactopyranoside (IPTG).
  10807..10828   +  protein_bind   CAP binding site: CAP binding activates transcription in the presence of cAMP. E. coli catabolite activator protein
  10843..7       +  promoter       lac promoter (across the origin): promoter for the E. coli lac operon
