[The description below was written by a language model from this plasmid's Addgene catalogue record and pLannotate feature annotations shown in this document.]
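Description:
pRMH120 is a yeast expression plasmid of about 10.9 kb, built on the p414TEF backbone, that carries both halves of a blue-light-controlled split Gal4 transcription factor on a single vector. It is a shuttle plasmid. In E. coli it replicates from a high-copy ColE1/pUC-type origin with ampicillin resistance (bla). In Saccharomyces cerevisiae it is maintained as a low-copy centromeric plasmid through a CEN6/ARS element and selected by the TRP1 auxotrophic marker. An f1 origin and remnants of the lac promoter/lacZα cloning region, with flanking T3 and T7 promoters, come from the parental vector.

Two independent expression cassettes lie in the same orientation. In the first, the TEF1 promoter drives the Gal4 DNA-binding domain fused to CRY2PHR, the N-terminal photolyase homology region of Arabidopsis thaliana cryptochrome 2, and the cassette ends in the CYC1 terminator. The second, inserted at the backbone's KpnI site, uses the ADH1 promoter and terminator to express an SV40 nuclear localization signal and the Gal4 activation domain fused to Arabidopsis CIB1. The record describes this as full-length CIB1. The automated annotation is consistent with that, since it marks the CIBN portion followed by an overlapping bHLH-family match.

Blue light causes CRY2PHR to bind CIB1, which brings the activation domain to the DNA-bound Gal4 domain and reconstitutes a working activator at Gal4-responsive promoters. The plasmid is therefore used for light-inducible control of transcription and protein expression in yeast. The target gene under Gal4 control must be supplied separately, as none is annotated on this plasmid.
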