Addgene plasmid #40593: pRMH120
Purpose: Expresses Gal4BD-CRY2PHR and Gal4AD-CIB1 for light-inducible protein expression
Depositing lab: Chandra Tucker. Depositing organization: University of Colorado, Denver. Publication: Light-mediated control of DNA transcription in yeast. Hughes RM, Bolger S, Tapadia H, Tucker CL. Methods. 2012 Aug 15. 10.1016/j.ymeth.2012.08.004 PubMed 22922268.
Backbone
  Vector backbone: p414TEF
  Backbone size w/o insert (bp): 5414
  Total vector size (bp): 10860
  Modifications to backbone: Gal4BD-CRY2PHR inserted at TEF MCS, pADH-Gal4AD-CIBFL-tADH inserted at KpnI site
  Vector type: Yeast Expression
  Selectable markers: TRP1
Growth in bacteria
  Bacterial resistance: Ampicillin, 100 μg/mL
  Growth temperature: 37°C
  Growth strain: DH5alpha
  Copy number: High Copy
Gene/Insert 1
  Gene/Insert name: CRY2 (alt name: cryptochrome 2)
  Species: A. thaliana (mustard weed)
  Insert size (bp): 1500
  Entrez Gene: CRY2 (a.k.a. AT1G04400, AT-PHH1, ATCRY2, CRYPTOCHROME 2 APOPROTEIN, F19P19.14, F19P19_14, FHA, PHH1, cryptochrome 2)
  Promoter: TEF
  Cloning method: Unknown
  Sequencing primers: 5′ n/a
Gene/Insert 2
  Gene/Insert name: CIB1
  Species: A. thaliana (mustard weed)
  Insert size (bp): 1000
  Entrez Gene: CIB1 (a.k.a. AT4G34530, T4L20.110, T4L20_110, cryptochrome-interacting basic-helix-loop-helix 1)
  Promoter: ADH1
  Cloning method: Unknown
  Sequencing primers: 5′ n/a
Terms and licenses: Academic/Nonprofit Terms; Industry Terms: Not Available to Industry
How to cite: pRMH120 was a gift from Chandra Tucker (Addgene plasmid # 40593 ; http://n2t.net/addgene:40593 ; RRID:Addgene_40593)
