>Addgene plasmid #40593 | pRMH120 | addgene partial sequence | sequence record 55124 | Gal4_N_term
GGACAAAAAGACTATAGTTTGGTTTAGAAGAGACCTAAGGATTGAGGATAATCCTGCATTAGCAGCAGCT
GCTCACGAAGGATCTGTTTTTCCTGTCTTCATTTGGTGTCCTGAAGAAGAAGGACAGTTTTATCCTGGAA
GAGCTTCAAGATGGTGGATGAAACAATCACTTGCTCACTTATCTCAATCCTTGAAGGCTCTTGGATCTGA
CCTCACTTTAATCAAAACCCACAACACGATTTCAGCGATCTTGGATTGTATCCGCGTTACCGGTGCTACA
AAAGTCGTCTTTAACCACCTCTATGATCCTGTTTCGTTAGTTCGGGACCATACCGTAAAGGAGAAGCTGG
TGGAACGTGGGATCTCTGTGCAAAGCTACAATGGAGATCTATTGTATGAACCGTGGGAGATATACTGCGA
AAAGGGCAAACCTTTTACGAGTTTCAATTCTTACTGGAAGAAATGCTTAGATATGTCGATTGAATCCGTT
ATGCTTCCTCCTCCTTGGCGGTTGATGCCAATAACTGCAGCGGCTGAAGCGATTTGGGCGTGTTCGATTG
AAGAACTAGGGCTGGAGAATGAGGCCGAGAAACCGAGCAATGCGTTGTTAACTAGAGCTTGGTCTCCAGG
ATGGAGCAATGCTGATAAGTTACTAAATGAGTTCATCGAGAAGCAGTTGATAGATTATGCAAAGAACAGC
AAGAAAGTTGTTGGGAATTCTACTTCACTACTTTCTCCGTATCTCCATTTCGGGGAAATAAGCGTCAGAC
ACGTTTTCCAGTGTGCCCGGATGAAACAAATTATATGGGCAAGAGATAAGAACAGTGAAGGAGAAGAAAG
TGCAGATCTTTTT
