>Addgene plasmid #40593 | pRMH120 | addgene partial sequence | sequence record 55127 | Gal4-AD 5'-AATACCACTACAATGGAT-3'
CCCCACCAAACCCAAAAAAAGAGATCTTTAATACGACTCACTATAGGGCGAGCGCCGAAGCTAGCGCCAC
CATGAATGGAGCTATAGGAGGTGACCTTTTGCTCAATTTTCCTGACATGTCGGTCCTAGAGCGCCAAAGG
GCTCACCTCAAGTACCTCAATCCCACCTTTGATTCTCCTCTCGCCGGCTTCTTTGCCGATTCTTCAATGA
TTACCGGCGGCGAGATGGACAGCTATCTTTCGACTGCCGGTTTGAATCTTCCGATGATGTACGGTGAGAC
GACGGTGGAAGGTGATTCAAGACTCTCAATTTCGCCGGAAACGACGCTTGGGACTGGAAATTTCAAGAAA
CGGAAGTTTGATACAGAGACTAAGGATTGTAATGAGAAGAAGAAGAAGATGACGATGAACAGAGATGACC
TAGTAGAAGAAGGAGAAGAAGAGAAGTCGAAAATAACAGAGCAAAACAATGGGAGCACAAAAAGCATCAA
GAAGATGAAACACAAAGCCAAGAAAGAAGAGAACAATTTCTCTAATGATTCATCTAAAGTGACGAAGGAA
TTGGAGAAAACGGATTATATTCATGTTCGTGCACGACGAGGCCAAGCCACTGATAGTCACAGCATAGCAG
AACGAGTTAGAAGAGAAAAGATCAGTGAGAGAATGAAGTTTCTACAAGATTTGGTTCCTGGATGCGACAA
GATCACAGGCAAAGCAGGGATGCTTGATGAAATCATTAACTATGTTCAGTCTCTTCAGAGACAAATCGAG
TTCTTATCGATGAAACTAGCAATTGTGAATCCAAGGCCGGATTTTGATATGGATGACATTTTTGCCAAAG
AGGTTGCCTCAACTCCAATGACTGTGGTGCCATCTCCTGAAAT
